Addgene plasmid #164750: LjUBQ:MtLEGIN13:T35s
Purpose: Overexpression of Peptide coding gene (Binary vector)
Depositing lab: Wolf Scheible. Depositing organization: Noble Research Institute, LLC.
Backbone
  Vector backbone: EC50505
  Backbone size w/o insert (bp): 10475
  Vector type: Plant Expression
  Selectable markers: Neomycin (select with G418) ; N/A
Growth in bacteria
  Bacterial resistance: Kanamycin, 50 μg/mL
  Growth temperature: 37°C
  Growth strain: DH5alpha
  Copy number: High Copy
Gene/Insert
  Gene/Insert name: Medtr3g436100.1 (alt names: LEGIN13; LOC25490436)
  Species: Medicago truncatula
  Insert size (bp): 979
  Promoter: Lotus japonicus Ubiquitin
  Tag / fusion protein: Terminator 35S (C terminal on insert)
  Cloning method: Unknown
Terms and licenses: Academic/Nonprofit Terms; Industry Terms: Not Available to Industry
Depositor comments: Cloned by Peter/Shulan, additional dsRED selection
How to cite: LjUBQ:MtLEGIN13:T35s was a gift from Wolf Scheible (Addgene plasmid # 164750 ; http://n2t.net/addgene:164750 ; RRID:Addgene_164750)
