[The description below was written by a language model from this plasmid's Addgene catalogue record and pLannotate feature annotations shown in this document.]
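Description:
LjUBQ:MtLEGIN13:T35s is a plant binary vector built on the EC50505 backbone for overexpressing a peptide-coding gene from Medicago truncatula. Outside the T-DNA, the plasmid carries a high-copy ColE1/pUC-type origin for propagation in E. coli, together with the pVS1 replication module (oriV, RepA and the StaA stability protein), which in binary vectors supports stable maintenance in Agrobacterium. A small incP oriV fragment is also annotated. Bacterial selection is by kanamycin, conferred by an aphA-3 aminoglycoside phosphotransferase driven by the bla promoter.

Between the nopaline-type right and left T-DNA border repeats lie three cassettes. The payload is Medtr3g436100.1 (LEGIN13), which the record says is expressed from the Lotus japonicus ubiquitin promoter and terminated by the CaMV 35S polyadenylation signal. The "tag" field in the catalogue entry refers to this terminator, not to a protein fusion. The annotation tool did not label the ubiquitin promoter, and it matched the insert coding region by similarity to pea albumin-1 (the PA1b precursor), a legume protein described as a hormone-like signalling peptide with insecticidal activity. This similarity is consistent with LEGIN13 being a related legume peptide gene. A NOS promoter–nptII–NOS terminator cassette provides neomycin/G418-class selection of transformed plant tissue. A DsRed coding sequence followed by a NOS terminator provides the additional red fluorescent marker mentioned by the depositor for visually identifying transgenic tissue; its promoter is not annotated in the feature table. The annotated full sequence is 10,550 nt, which is shorter than the sum of the listed backbone and insert sizes. The construct is intended for Agrobacterium-mediated delivery to test the effects of constitutive LEGIN13 overexpression in plants.
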