Features (pLannotate 1.2.2; 16 found; start..end, strand, type, name):
    986..1180    +  rep_origin     pVS1 oriV: origin of replication for the Pseudomonas plasmid pVS1 (Heeb et al., 2000)
   1386..1446    +  rep_origin     oriV (fragment): incP origin of replication
   1463..1567    +  promoter       AmpR promoter: bla
   1568..2362    +  CDS            KanR: aminoglycoside phosphotransferase; aphA-3; confers resistance to kanamycin
   2533..3121    +  rep_origin     ori: high-copy-number ColE1/pMB1/pBR322/pUC origin of replication
   3244..3268    -  misc_feature   RB T-DNA repeat: right border repeat from nopaline C58 T-DNA
   4831..5505    +  CDS            DsRed: DsRed is a basic (constitutively fluorescent) red fluorescent protein published in 1999, derived from Discosoma sp..
   5521..5773    +  terminator     NOS terminator: nopaline synthase terminator and poly(A) signal
   6923..7336    +  CDS            ALB1D_PEA: Experimental evidence at protein level: Swiss-Prot protein existence level 1. PA1b binds to basic 7S globulin (BG) and stimulates its phosphorylation activity. Involved in the signal transduction system to regulate the growth and differentiation as a hormone peptide. Toxic to various insects through binding to a high affinity binding site in the insect gut (By similarity). From Pisum sativum (Garden pea).
   7422..7596    +  polyA_signal   CaMV poly(A) signal: cauliflower mosaic virus polyadenylation signal
   7696..7875    +  promoter       NOS promoter: nopaline synthase promoter
   7897..8691    +  CDS            NeoR/KanR: aminoglycoside phosphotransferase from Tn5; aph(3')-II (or nptII); confers resistance to neomycin, kanamycin, and G418 (Geneticin®)
   8704..8956    +  terminator     NOS terminator: nopaline synthase terminator and poly(A) signal
   9051..9075    -  misc_feature   LB T-DNA repeat: left border repeat from nopaline C58 T-DNA
   9339..9968    +  CDS            pVS1 StaA: stability protein from the Pseudomonas plasmid pVS1 (Heeb et al., 2000)
  10397..920     +  CDS            pVS1 RepA (across the origin): replication protein from the Pseudomonas plasmid pVS1 (Heeb et al., 2000)
>Addgene plasmid #164750 | LjUBQ:MtLEGIN13:T35s | addgene full sequence | sequence record 324759 | Addgene NGS Result
TCCGCAAAGAATCCCGGCAACCGCCGGCAGCCGGTGCGTCGTCGATTAGGAAGCCGCCCAAGGGCGACGA
GCAACCAGATTTTTTCGTTCCGATGCTCTATGACGTGGGCACCCGCGATAGTCGCAGCATCATGGACGTG
GCCGTTTTCCGTCTGTCGAAGCGTGACCGACGAGCTGGCGAGGTGATCCGCTACGAGCTTCCAGACGGGC
ACGTAGAGGTTTCCGCAGGGCCGGCCGGCATGGCCAGTGTGTGGGATTACGACCTGGTACTGATGGCGGT
TTCCCATCTAACCGAATCCATGAACCGATACCGGGAAGGGAAGGGAGACAAGCCCGGCCGCGTGTTCCGT
CCACACGTTGCGGACGTACTCAAGTTCTGCCGGCGAGCCGATGGCGGAAAGCAGAAAGACGACCTGGTAG
AAACCTGCATTCGGTTAAACACCACGCACGTTGCCATGCAGCGTACGAAGAAGGCCAAGAACGGCCGCCT
GGTGACGGTATCCGAGGGTGAAGCCTTGATTAGCCGCTACAAGATCGTAAAGAGCGAAACCGGGCGGCCG
GAGTACATCGAGATCGAGCTAGCTGATTGGATGTACCGCGAGATCACAGAAGGCAAGAACCCGGACGTGC
TGACGGTTCACCCCGATTACTTTTTGATCGATCCCGGCATCGGCCGTTTTCTCTACCGCCTGGCACGCCG
CGCCGCAGGCAAGGCAGAAGCCAGATGGTTGTTCAAGACGATCTACGAACGCAGTGGCAGCGCCGGAGAG
TTCAAGAAGTTCTGTTTCACCGTGCGCAAGCTGATCGGGTCAAATGACCTGCCGGAGTACGATTTGAAGG
AGGAGGCGGGGCAGGCTGGCCCGATCCTAGTCATGCGCTACCGCAACCTGATCGAGGGCGAAGCATCCGC
CGGTTCCTAATGTACGGAGCAGATGCTAGGGCAAATTGCCCTAGCAGGGGAAAAAGGTCGAAAAAGCTTC
TTTCCTGTGGATAGCACGTACATTGGGAACCCAAAGCCGTACATTGGGAACCGGAACCCGTACATTGGGA
ACCCAAAGCCGTACATTGGGAACCGGTCACACATGTAAGTGACTGATATAAAAGAGAAAAAAGGCGATTT
TTCCGCCTAAAACTCTTTAAAACTTATTAAAACTCTTAAAACCCGCCTGGCCTGTGCATAACTGTCTGGC
CAGCGCACAGCCGAAGAGCTGCAAAAAGCGCCTACCCTTCGGTCGCTGCGCTCCCTACGCCCCGCCGCTT
CGCGTCGGCCTATCGCGGCCGCTGGCCGCTCAAAAATGGCTGGCCTACGGCCAGGCAATCTACCAGGGCG
CGGACAAGCCGCGCCGTCGCCACTCGACCGCCGGCGCCCACATCAAGGCACCGAGCTCCCATCCCCCCAG
GGGCTGCGCCCCTCGGCCGCGAACGGCCTCACCCCAAAAATGGCAGCGCTGGCCAATTCGTGCGCGGAAC
CCCTATTTGTTTATTTTTCTAAATACATTCAAATATGTATCCGCTCATGAGACAATAACCTTGATAAATG
CTTCAATAATATTGAAAAAGGAAGAGTATGGCTAAAATGAGAATATCACCGGAATTGAAAAAACTGATCG
AAAAATACCGCTGCGCAAAAGATACGGAAGGAATGTCTCCTGCTAAGGTATATAAGCTGGTGGGAGAAAA
TGAAAACCTATATTTAAAAATGACGGACAGCCGGTATAAAGGGACCACCTATGATGTGGAACGGGAAAAG
GACATGATGCTATGGCTGGAAGGAAAGCTGCCTGTTCCAAAGGTCCTGCACTTTGAACGGCATGATGGCT
GGAGCAATCTGCTCATGAGTGAGGCCGATGGCGTCCTTTGCTCGGAAGAGTATGAAGATGAACAAAGCCC
TGAAAAGATTATCGAGCTGTATGCGGAGTGCATCAGGCTCTTTCACTCCATCGACATATCGGATTGTCCC
TATACGAATAGCTTAGACAGCCGCTTAGCCGAATTGGATTACTTACTGAATAACGATCTGGCCGATGTGG
ATTGCGAAAACTGGGAAGAGGACACTCCATTTAAAGATCCGCGCGAGCTGTATGATTTTTTAAAGACGGA
AAAGCCCGAAGAGGAACTTGTCTTTTCCCACGGCGACCTGGGAGACAGCAACATCTTTGTGAAAGATGGC
AAAGTAAGTGGCTTTATTGATCTTGGGAGAAGCGGCAGGGCGGACAAGTGGTATGACATTGCCTTCTGCG
TCCGGTCGATCAGGGAGGATATCGGGGAAGAACAGTATGTCGAGCTATTTTTTGACTTACTGGGGATCAA
GCCTGATTGGGAGAAAATAAAATATTATATTTTACTGGATGAATTGTTTTAGCTGTCAGACCAAGTTTAC
TCATATATACTTTAGATTGATTTAAAACTTCATTTTTAATTTAAAAGGATCTAGGTGAAGATCCTTTTTG
ATAATCTCATGACCAAAATCCCTTAACGTGAGTTTTCGTTCCACTGAGCGTCAGACCCCGTAGAAAAGAT
CAAAGGATCTTCTTGAGATCCTTTTTTTCTGCGCGTAATCTGCTGCTTGCAAACAAAAAAACCACCGCTA
CCAGCGGTGGTTTGTTTGCCGGATCAAGAGCTACCAACTCTTTTTCCGAAGGTAACTGGCTTCAGCAGAG
CGCAGATACCAAATACTGTCCTTCTAGTGTAGCCGTAGTTAGGCCACCACTTCAAGAACTCTGTAGCACC
GCCTACATACCTCGCTCTGCTAATCCTGTTACCAGTGGCTGCTGCCAGTGGCGATAAGTCGTGTCTTACC
GGGTTGGACTCAAGACGATAGTTACCGGATAAGGCGCAGCGGTCGGGCTGAACGGGGGGTTCGTGCACAC
AGCCCAGCTTGGAGCGAACGACCTACACCGAACTGAGATACCTACAGCGTGAGCTATGAGAAAGCGCCAC
GCTTCCCGAAGGGAGAAAGGCGGACAGGTATCCGGTAAGCGGCAGGGTCGGAACAGGAGAGCGCACGAGG
GAGCTTCCAGGGGGAAACGCCTGGTATCTTTATAGTCCTGTCGGGTTTCGCCACCTCTGACTTGAGCGTC
GATTTTTGTGATGCTCGTCAGGGGGGCGGAGCCTATGGAAAAACGCCAGCAACGCGGCCTTTTTACGGTT
CCTGTGGTTGGCACATACAAATGGACGAACGGATAAACCTTTTCACGCCCTTTTAAATATCCGATTATTC
TAATAAACGCTCTTTTCTCTTAGGTTTACCCGCCAATATATCCTGTCAAACACTGATAGTTTAAACTCCC
TCGGTCACATGTGCATCCTCGTAAGGAGGACGTCGTTGTGGTTGGTGCTTTCCTTACATTCTGAGCCTCT
TTCCTTCTAATCCACTCATCTGCATCTTCTTGTGTCCTTACTAATACCTCATTGGTTCCAAATTCCCTCC
CTTTAAGCACCAGCTCGTTTCTGTTCTTCCACAGCCTCCCAAGTATCCAAGGGACTAAAGCCTCCACATT
CTTCAGATCAGGATATTCTTGTTTAAGATGTTGAACTCTATGGAGGTTTGTATGAACTGATGATCTAGGA
CCGGATAAGTTCCCTTCTTCATAGCGAACTTATTCAAAGAATGTTTTGTGTATCATTCTTGTTACATTGT
TATTAATGAAAAAATATTATTGGTCATTGGACTGAACACGAGTGTTAAATATGGACCAGGCCCCAAATAA
GATCCATTGATATATGAATTAAATAACAAGAATAAATCGAGTCACCAAACCACTTGCCTTTTTTAACGAG
ACTTGTTCACCAACTTGATACAAAAGTCATTATCCTATGCAAATCAATAATCATACAAAAATATCCAATA
ACACTAAAAAAATTAAAAGAAATGGATAATTTCACAATATGTTATACGATAAAGAAGTTACTTTTCCAAG
AAATTCACTGATTTTATAAGCCCACTTGCATTAGATAAATGGCAAAAAAAAACAAAAAGGAAAAGAAATA
AAGCACGAAGAATTCTAGAAAATACGAAATACGCTTCAATGCAGTGGGACCCACGGTTCAATTATTGCCA
ATTTTCAGCTCCACCGTATATTTAAAAAATAAAACGATAATGCTAAAAAAATATAAATCGTAACGATCGT
TAAATCTCAACGGCTGGATCTTATGACGACCGTTAAGGAAATTGTGGTTGTCGGACGAAGTCCAGTAATA
AACGGCGTCAAAGTGGTTGCAGCCGGCACACACGAGTCGTGTTTATCAACTCAAAGCACAAATACTTTTC
CTCAACCTAAAAATAAGGCAATTAGCCAAAAACAACTTTGCGTGTAAACAACGCTCAATACACGTGTCAT
TTTATTATTAGCTATTGCTTCACCGCCTTAGCTTTCTCGTGACCTAGTCGTCCTCGTCTTTTCTTCTTCT
TCTTCTATAAAACAATACCCAAAGAGCTCTTCTTCTTCACAATTCAGATTTCAATTTCTCAAAATCTTAA
AAACTTTCTCTCAATTCTCTCTACCGTGATCAAGGTAAATTTCTGTGTTCCTTATTCTCTCAAAATCTTC
GATTTTGTTTTCGTTCGATCCCAATTTCGTATATGTTCTTTGGTTTAGATTCTGTTAATCTTAGATCGTA
GACGATTTTCTGGGTTTGATCGTTAGATATCATCTTAATTCTCGATTAGGGTTTCATAGATATCATCCGA
TTTGTTCAAATAATTTGAGTTTTGTCGAATAATTACTCTTCGATTTGTGATTTCTATCTAGATCTGGTGT
TAGTTTCTAGTTTGTGCGATCGAATTTGTCGATTAATCTGAGTTTTTCTGATTAACAGATGCAGATCTTA
ATGGGGTCATCCAAGAATGTTATCAAGGAGTTCATGAGGTTTAAGGTTCGCATGGAAGGAACGGTCAATG
GGCACGAGTTTGAAATAGAAGGCGAAGGAGAGGGGAGGCCATACGAAGGCCACAATACCGTAAAGCTTAA
GGTAACCAAGGGGGGACCTTTGCCATTTGCTTGGGATATTTTGTCACCACAATTTCAGTATGGAAGCAAG
GTATATGTCAAGCACCCTGCCGACATACCAGACTATAAAAAGCTGTCATTTCCTGAAGGATTTAAATGGG
AAAGGGTCATGAACTTTGAAGATGGTGGCGTCGTTACTGTAACCCAGGATTCCAGTTTGCAGGATGGCTG
TTTCATCTACAAGGTCAAGTTCATTGGCGTGAACTTTCCTTCCGATGGACCTGTTATGCAAAAGAAAACA
ATGGGCTGGGAAGCCAGCACTGAGCGTTTGTATCCTCGTGATGGCGTGTTGAAAGGAGAGATTCATAAGG
CTCTGAAGCTGAAAGACGGTGGTCATTACCTAGTTGAATTCAAAAGTATTTACATGGCAAAGAAGCCTGT
GCAGCTACCAGGGTACTACTATGTTGACTCCAAACTGGATATAACAAGCCACAACGAAGATTATACAATC
GTTGAGCAGTATGAAAGAACCGAGGGACGCCACCATCTGTTCCTTTAAGCTTGTCAAGCAGATCGTTCAA
ACATTTGGCAATAAAGTTTCTTAAGATTGAATCCTGTTGCCGGTCTTGCGATGATTATCATATAATTTCT
GTTGAATTACGTTAAGCATGTAATAATTAACATGTAATGCATGACGTTATTTATGAGATGGGTTTTTATG
ATTAGAGTCCCGCAATTATACATTTAATACGCGATAGAAAACAAAATATAGCGCGCAAACTAGGATAAAT
TATCGCGCGCGGTGTCATCTATGTTACTAGATCGACGCTGAGCTCGAATTCTAGTGGAGGGAGAGAGGAT
TTTGAGGAAATAATTAATTGAATTACTTGTATTATTGATAAAGTAATTTAGATAAGTTGTTAGTACAACT
TATTGCAACTATGGATAGACAAAAATCACTTATTTTAAGGGGAGAAGTATATAACAACTTATTATAAAAT
TTCTGAGCAGCCGGCCTCCTCCAATCAATCATAGAGAGTGGAGCCCATTCTGGAAAACCAAGGAACCCCC
AACTTGCACTGGTGCGGTGGCCCAATTCAAAAAAAACGGGGCCCAGCAAAGTAACGCCGTTGTAACGATT
TATCAATCCAAACTCAAAAGGCGGCGAGATGCGTTTAACTCCGTGAAATTAACAAACCGCCAACAACTTG
CAATTTGCAACTACCGTTTCCAAGAAGAACTCAACCACACAACGTATCCTATCCCAAACCACACGCAACT
AGTGACGCGTCATAAGGACACGTGTCACAATTTGACTGGTTAATAATTTCACCGCTTTTGCTATAAATTA
CCTCCAATCCCCTTAGCTTCTTCACAATTCAGTTCCCAACCCTAACAATTCTTGTTCATATCGCTTCTCT
CTACTTTCAAGGTATGATCCAATTTCTCTCTTCTTTCTCTGTAATCCTTTCGTTGAGTTTTGTTTCCGAT
CAATCATAGGTAGTTTTCTTGTTTCGAAGCATGAGATCTAGGAATTTTTTGTGATTTTCCAAAATTGAGA
TCGGTTTGAAATTGAATTTTACAGCTTGAATCTCAGATCTTGTTTTATCAATGTTTTCGATGGCTTGCGA
TGTAGATCTATGATAATTGTGGTTCAGTTTTGTTAGGAATCGATTTCGGTTTAGCAATTGCAGATTAATT
AGGGTTTCCAATTGAATTCTTCAGATCCGTTATGGAATTATGTCAAATAATTTATTCAAATTGGAAATTA
TTGTTAGATCCACTCTTAATCTGTTTGATCCAAGCTTCAATTAGGGTTTTCACTTGTTTCAATTTCTTGT
TATGGATTCTGATTTATCTGTTGATGTTAGATCCACTCTTAATCTGTTTGATCCAAGCGTTAATTAGGGT
TTTCACTTGTTTCAATTTCGTGTGTTGGATTCTGATTTATCTGTTGTTGATGTGATTACAGAATGACTTA
TGTTAAGCTCATTACTTTGGCTCTATTCCTGGTTACCACACTCTTAATGTTTCAGACAAAGAATGTTGAA
GCAGAGTTCTGTTCGTCCGTGGGATCCTTTTGTTCACCATTTAACACGAATCCATGTGGCTACCTCGGAA
ATTGTCGCTGTGTCCCTTATTATCTATATGGAGGTACTTGCGAGAATCCATTTGGTTTTGAACATAATAT
GAAGATGATCGAGGAACATCCTAACTTATGTCAAACTCATGCCGAGTGCATCAAGAAGGGAAGTGGGAAC
TTTTGTGCTCGTTATGCTAATGCTGATGTCGAATATGGGTGGTGTTTTGCCTCTGTAGCCGAAGCAGAAC
GGTACTTCAAAATTGGATCAAACACTGCAGTAAAAAGTTTGTTCAAGATTGCCTCTAAATCTAAAGAACA
AGACTACCTTAAGATGGCTTTGGAAATTGCCACTTAAGCTTCTCTAGCTAGAGTCGATCGACAAGCTCGA
GTTTCTCCATAATAATGTGTGAGTAGTTCCCAGATAAGGGAATTAGGGTTCCTATAGGGTTTCGCTCATG
TGTTGAGCATATAAGAAACCCTTAGTATGTATTTGTATTTGTAAAATACTTCTATCAATAAAATTTCTAA
TTCCTAAAACCAAAATCCAGTACTAAAATCCAGATCGCTAAGCTTGAATTCTTGCGGAGAGCGGAGAATT
AAGGGAGTCACGTTATGACCCCCGCCGATGACGCGGGACAAGCCGTTTTACGTTTGGAACTGACAGAACC
GCAACGTTGAAGGAGCCACTCAGCCGCGGGTTTCTGGAGTTTAATGAGCTAAGCACATACGTCAGAAACC
ATTATTGCGCGTTCAAAAGTCGCCTAAGGTCACTATCAGCTAGCAAATATTTCTTGTCAAAAATGCTCCA
CTGACGTTCCATAAATTCCCCTCGGTATCCAATTAGAGTCTCATATTCACTCTCAAATGATTGAACAAGA
TGGATTGCACGCAGGTTCTCCGGCCGCTTGGGTGGAGAGGCTATTCGGCTATGACTGGGCACAACAGACA
ATCGGCTGCTCTGATGCCGCCGTGTTCCGGCTGTCAGCGCAGGGGCGCCCGGTTCTTTTTGTCAAGACCG
ACCTGTCCGGTGCCCTGAATGAACTCCAAGACGAGGCAGCGCGGCTATCGTGGCTGGCCACGACGGGCGT
TCCTTGCGCAGCTGTGCTCGACGTTGTCACTGAAGCGGGAAGGGACTGGCTGCTATTGGGCGAAGTGCCG
GGGCAGGATCTCCTGTCATCTCACCTTGCTCCTGCCGAGAAAGTATCCATCATGGCTGATGCAATGCGGC
GGCTGCATACGCTTGATCCGGCTACCTGCCCATTCGACCACCAAGCGAAACATCGCATCGAGCGAGGACG
TACTCGGATGGAAGCCGGTCTTGTCGATCAGGATGATCTGGACGAAGAGCATCAGGGGCTCGCGCCAGCC
GAACTGTTCGCCAGGCTCAAGGCGCGGATGCCCGACGGCGAGGATCTCGTCGTGACCCAGGGCGATGCCT
GCTTGCCGAATATCATGGTGGAAAATGGCCGCTTTTCTGGATTCATCGACTGTGGCCGGCTGGGTGTGGC
GGACCGCTATCAGGACATAGCGTTGGCTACCCGTGATATTGCTGAAGAGCTTGGCGGCGAATGGGCTGAC
CGCTTCCTCGTGCTTTACGGTATCGCCGCTCCCGATTCGCAGCGCATCGCCTTCTATCGCCTTCTTGACG
AGTTCTTCTGAGCTTGTCAAGCAGATCGTTCAAACATTTGGCAATAAAGTTTCTTAAGATTGAATCCTGT
TGCCGGTCTTGCGATGATTATCATATAATTTCTGTTGAATTACGTTAAGCATGTAATAATTAACATGTAA
TGCATGACGTTATTTATGAGATGGGTTTTTATGATTAGAGTCCCGCAATTATACATTTAATACGCGATAG
AAAACAAAATATAGCGCGCAAACTAGGATAAATTATCGCGCGCGGTGTCATCTATGTTACTAGATCGACG
CTGGATCCGAATTCGGCAGGGCCCACTGCATCCACCCCAGTACATTAAAAACGTCCGCAATGTGTTATTA
AGTTGTCTAAGCGTCAATTTGTTTACACCACAATATATCCTGCCACCAGCCAGCCAACAGCTCCCCGACC
GGCAGCTCGGCACAAAATCACCACTCGATACAGGCAGCCCATCAGCCGTGCGGCTGCATGAAATCCTGGC
CGGTTTGTCTGATGCCAAGCTGGCGGCCTGGCCGGCCAGCTTGGCCGCTGAAGAAACCGAGCGCCGCCGT
CTAAAAAGGTGATGTGTATTTGAGTAAAACAGCTTGCGTCATGCGGTCGCTGCGTATATGATGCGATGAG
TAAATAAACAAATACGCAAGGGGAACGCATGAAGGTTATCGCTGTACTTAACCAGAAAGGCGGGTCAGGC
AAGACGACCATCGCAACCCATCTAGCCCGCGCCCTGCAACTCGCCGGGGCCGATGTTCTGTTAGTCGATT
CCGATCCCCAGGGCAGTGCCCGCGATTGGGCGGCCGTGCGGGAAGATCAACCGCTAACCGTTGTCGGCAT
CGACCGCCCGACGATTGACCGCGACGTGAAGGCCATCGGCCGGCGCGACTTCGTAGTGATCGACGGAGCG
CCCCAGGCGGCGGACTTGGCTGTGTCCGCGATCAAGGCAGCCGACTTCGTGCTGATTCCGGTGCAGCCAA
GCCCTTACGACATATGGGCCACCGCCGACCTGGTGGAGCTGGTTAAGCAGCGCATTGAGGTCACGGATGG
AAGGCTACAAGCGGCCTTTGTCGTGTCGCGGGCGATCAAAGGCACGCGCATCGGCGGTGAGGTTGCCGAG
GCGCTGGCCGGGTACGAGCTGCCCATTCTTGAGTCCCGTATCACGCAGCGCGTGAGCTACCCAGGCACTG
CCGCCGCCGGCACAACCGTTCTTGAATCAGAACCCGAGGGCGACGCTGCCCGCGAGGTCCAGGCGCTGGC
CGCTGAAATTAAATCAAAACTCATTTGAGTTAATGAGGTAAAGAGAAAATGAGCAAAAGCACAAACACGC
TAAGTGCCGGCCGTCCGAGCGCACGCAGCAGCAAGGCTGCAACGTTGGCCAGCCTGGCAGACACGCCAGC
CATGAAGCGGGTCAACTTTCAGTTGCCGGCGGAGGATCACACCAAGCTGAAGATGTACGCGGTACGCCAA
GGCAAGACCATTACCGAGCTGCTATCTGAATACATCGCGCAGCTACCAGAGTAAATGAGCAAATGAATAA
ATGAGTAGATGAATTTTAGCGGCTAAAGGAGGCGGCATGGAAAATCAAGAACAACCAGGCACCGACGCCG
TGGAATGCCCCATGTGTGGAGGAACGGGCGGTTGGCCAGGCGTAAGCGGCTGGGTTGTCTGCCGGCCCTG
CAATGGCACTGGAACCCCCAAGCCCGAGGAATCGGCGTGAGCGGTCGCAAACCATCCGGCCCGGTACAAA
TCGGCGCGGCGCTGGGTGATGACCTGGTGGAGAAGTTGAAGGCCGCGCAGGCCGCCCAGCGGCAACGCAT
CGAGGCAGAAGCACGCCCCGGTGAATCGTGGCAAGCGGCCGCTGATCGAA
